>Addgene plasmid #26296 | pMOTag2H | depositor full sequence | sequence record 12381 | Author sequence
CTAAATTGTAAGCGTTAATATTTTGTTAAAATTCGCGTTAAATTTTTGTTAAATCAGCTCATTTTTTAAC
CAATAGGCCGAAATCGGCAAAATCCCTTATAAATCAAAAGAATAGACCGAGATAGGGT
[37 nt withheld, positions 129-165]
AAAGAACGTGGACTCCAACGTCAAAGG
[49 nt withheld, positions 193-241]
T
[91 nt withheld, positions 243-333]
G
[124 nt withheld, positions 335-458]
CCCATTCGCCATTCAGGCTGCGCAACTGTTGGGAAGGGCGATCGGTGCGGGCCTCTTCGCTATTACGCCA
GCTGGCGAAAGGGGGATGTGCTGCAAGGCGATTAAGTTGGGTAACGCCAGGGTTTTCCCAGTCACGACGT
TGTAAAACGACGGCCAGTGAGCGCGCGTAATACGACTCACTATAGGGCGAATTGGAGCTCCACCGCGGTG
GCGGCCGCTCTAGAACTAGTGGATCCTCAGGCACCGGGCTTGCGGGTCATGCACCAAGTGCGCGGTCCTT
CGGGCACCTCGACGTCGGCGGTGACGGTGAAGCCGAGCCGCTCGTAGAAGGGGAGGTTGCGGGGCGCGGA
GGTCTCCAGGAAGGCGGGCACCCCGGCGCGCTCGGCCGCCTCCACTCCGGGGAGCACGACGGCGCTGCCC
AGACCCTTGCCCTGGTGGTCGGGCGAGACGCCGACGGTGGCCAGGAACCACGCGGGCTCCTTGGGCCGGT
GCGGCGCCAGGAGGCCTTCCATCTGTTGCTGCGCGGCCAGCCGGGAACCGCTCAACTCGGCCATGCGCGG
GCCGATCTCGGCGAACACCGCCCCCGCTTCGACGCTCTCCGGCGTGGTCCAGACCGCCACTGCTGCGCCG
TCGTCCGCGACCCACACCTTGCCGATGTCGAGCCCGACGCGCGTGAGGAAGAGTTCTTGCAGCTCGGTGA
CCCGCTCGATGTGGCGGTCTGGATCGACGGTGTGGCGCGTGGCGGGGTAGTCGGCGAACGCGGCGGCGAG
GGTGCGTACGGCCCTGGGGACGTCGTCGCGGGTGGCGAGGCGCACCGTGGGCTTGTACTCGGTCATGGTA
AGCTTAAGCTAGCAATTCGTTTGAACTATTTTCTTTGATGAAAGGGTTACTATTCTTTCTCCTCTAGTAG
GGCTGGTCGAGAAAACAAGATTGAAAGAAAAGGCGGAAAGGGAGAGGGAGAAAGAGGTGTGACACGACAG
GAAGAAGCGAATAAGGGGAAGGAAGGCATACACGCAACCACAGACGTGACAGGGTGCCTCCTACACAAAG
GGTGAGCAAAAAAACAAGAAAAACATAGGTCCCAAGCGAATTAAAAACATTTGAGACAGAAAACAAATTC
ACAAAAGAAAGAAAGAAAGAACATAAATGAAAACCTACACATGGTGCGACGTTGTCACACTTTGTCGACT
ATGCGTAATCGGGCACATCGTACGGGTATGCGTAGTCTGGCACGTCGTATGGGTACGCGTAATCAGGCAC
ATCGTAAGGGTACTCGAGGGGGGGCCCGGTACCCAGCTTTTGTTCCCTTTAGTGAGGGTTAATTGCGCGC
TTGGCGTAATCATGGTCATAGCTGTTTCCTGTGTGAAATTGTTATCCGCTCACAATTCCACACAACATAC
GAGCCGGAAGCATAAAGTGTAAAGCCTGGGGTGCCTAATGAGTGAGCTAACTCACATTAATTGCGTTGCG
CTCACTGCCCGCTTTCCAGTCGGGAAACCTGTCGTGCCAGCTGCATTAATGAATCGGCCAACGCGCGGGG
AGAGGCGGTTTGCGTATTGGGCGCTCTTCCGCTTCCTCGCTCACTGACTCGCTGCGCTCGGTCGTTCGGC
TGCGGCGAGCGGTATCAGCTCACTCAAAGGCGGTAATACGGTTATCCACAGAATCAGGGGATAACGCAGG
AAAGAACATGTGAGCAAAAGGCCAGCAAAAGGCCAGGAACCGTAAAAAGGCCGCGTTGCTGGCGTTTTTC
CATAGGCTCCGCCCCCCTGACGAGCATCACAAAAATCGACGCTCAAGTCAGAGGTGGCGAAACCCGACAG
GACTATAAAGATACCAGGCGTTTCCCCCTGGAAGCTCCCTCGTGCGCTCTCCTGTTCCGACCCTGCCGCT
TACCGGATACCTGTCCGCCTTTCTCCCTTCGGGAAGCGTGGCGCTTTCTCATAGCTCACGCTGTAGGTAT
CTCAGTTCGGTGTAGGTCGTTCGCTCCAAGCTGGGCTGTGTGCACGAACCCCCCGTTCAGCCCGACCGCT
GCGCCTTATCCGGTAACTATCGTCTTGAGTCCAACCCGGTAAGACACGACTTATCGCCACTGGCAGCAGC
CACTGGTAACAGGATTAGCAGAGCGAGGTATGTAGGCGGTGCTACAGAGTTCTTGAAGTGGTGGCCTAAC
TACGGCTACACTAGAAGGACAGTATTTGGTATCTGCGCTCTGCTGAAGCCAGTTACCTTCGGAAAAAGAG
TTGGTAGCTCTTGATCCGGCAAACAAACCACCGCTGGTAGCGGTGGTTTTTTTGTTTGCAAGCAGCAGAT
TACGCGCAGAAAAAAAGGATCTCAAGAAGATCCTTTGATCTTTTCTACGGGGTCTGACGCTCAGTGGAAC
GAAAACTCACGTTAAGGGATTTTGGTCATGAGATTATCAAAAAGGATCTTCACCTAGATCCTTTTAAATT
AAAAATGAAGTTTTAAATCAATCTAAAGTATATATGAGTAAACTTGGTCTGACAGTTACCAATGCTTAAT
CAGTGAGGCACCTATCTCAGCGATCTGTCTATTTCGTTCATCCATAGTTGCCTGACTCCCCGTCGTGTAG
ATAACTACGATACGGGAGGGCTTACCATCTGGCCCCAGTGCTGCAATGATACCGCGAGACCCACGCTCAC
CGGCTCCAGATTTATCAGCAATAAACCAGCCAGCCGGAAGGGCCGAGCGCAGAAGTGGTCCTGCAACTTT
ATCCGCCTCCATCCAGTCTATTAATTGTTGCCGGGAAGCTAGAGTAAGTAGTTCGCCAGTTAATAGTTTG
CGCAACGTTGTTGCCATTGCTACAGGCATCGTGGTGTCACGCTCGTCGTTTGGTATGGCTTCATTCAGCT
CCGGTTCCCAACGATCAAGGCGAGTTACATGATCCCCCATGTTGTGCAAAAAAGCGGTTAGCTCCTTCGG
TCCTCCGATCGTTGTCAGAAGTAAGTTGGCCGCAGTGTTATCACTCATGGTTATGGCAGCACTGCATAAT
TCTCTTACTGTCATGCCATCCGTAAGATGCTTTTCTGTGACTGGTGAGTACTCAACCAAGTCATTCTGAG
AATAGTGTATGCGGCGACCGAGTTGCTCTTGCCCGGCGTCAATACGGGATAATACCGCGCCACATAGCAG
AACTTTAAAAGTGCTCATCATTGGAAAACGTTCTTCGGGGCGAAAACTCTCAAGGATCTTACCGCTGTTG
AGATCCAGTTCGATGTAACCCACTCGTGCACCCAACTGATCTTCAGCATCTTTTACTTTCACCAGCGTTT
CTGGGTGAGCAAAAACAGGAAGGCAAAATGCCGCAAAAAAGGGAATAAGGGCGACACGGAAATGTTGAAT
ACTCATACTCTTCCTTTTTCAATATTATTGAAGCATTTATCAGGGTTATTGTCTCATGAGCGGATACATA
TTTGAATGTATTTAGAAAAATAAACAAATAGGGGTTCCGCGCACATTTCCCCGAAAAGTGCCAC
Features (pLannotate 1.2.2; 14 found; start..end, strand, type, name):
     30..458     -  rep_origin     f1 ori (sequence partly withheld): f1 bacteriophage origin of replication; arrow indicates direction of (+) strand synthesis
    463..618     -  CDS            lacZα (fragment): LacZα fragment of β-galactosidase; lacZ fragment
    626..644     +  promoter       T7 promoter: promoter for bacteriophage T7 RNA polymerase
    653..694     +  misc_feature   MCS (fragment): pBluescript multiple cloning site
    695..1294    -  CDS            PuroR (fragment): puromycin N-acetyltransferase; pac from Streptomyces; confers resistance to puromycin
   1731..1751    +  misc_feature   MCS (fragment): pBluescript multiple cloning site
   1764..1782    -  promoter       T3 promoter: promoter for bacteriophage T3 RNA polymerase
   1827..1843    -  protein_bind   lac operator: The lac repressor binds to the lac operator to inhibit transcription in E. coli. This inhibition can be relieved by adding lactose or isopropyl-β-D-thiogalactopyranoside (IPTG). lac repressor encoded by lacI
   1851..1881    -  promoter       lac promoter: promoter for the E. coli lac operon
   1896..1917    -  protein_bind   CAP binding site: CAP binding activates transcription in the presence of cAMP. E. coli catabolite activator protein
   1930..2022    -  CDS            lacI (fragment): lac repressor; lacI; The lac repressor binds to the lac operator to inhibit transcription in E. coli. This inhibition can be relieved by adding lactose or isopropyl-β-D-thiogalactopyranoside (IPTG).
   2205..2793    -  rep_origin     ori: high-copy-number ColE1/pMB1/pBR322/pUC origin of replication
   2964..3824    -  CDS            AmpR: β-lactamase; bla; confers resistance to ampicillin, carbenicillin, and related antibiotics
   3825..3929    -  promoter       AmpR promoter: bla
