[The description below was written by a language model from this plasmid's Addgene catalogue record and pLannotate feature annotations shown in this document.]
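Description:
pMOTag2H is an empty-backbone template plasmid for C-terminal in-situ epitope tagging of genes in trypanosomes. It is built on pBluescript II KS+ and totals 3,952 bp. According to the depositor comments, it belongs to a set of derivatives, carrying different epitope tags and/or selectable markers, of a published vector series designed for rapid PCR-mediated tagging of Trypanosoma brucei genes. In E. coli it is maintained through the high-copy ColE1/pUC-type origin and selected with ampicillin via the β-lactamase gene and its native promoter. The usual pBluescript elements are also present: an f1 origin, lacZα fragment, lac promoter/operator, and flanking T7 and T3 promoters.

The payload sits between the two remnants of the pBluescript multiple cloning site. The catalogue lists a triple HA tag, positioned to be fused to the C terminus of the target protein, together with puromycin as the selectable marker for the parasite. The feature table annotates the puromycin N-acetyltransferase coding sequence, oriented on the reverse strand relative to the T7 promoter. It leaves the roughly 440 bp between that gene and the second MCS fragment unannotated. The HA tag and any trypanosome RNA-processing sequences separating tag and marker presumably lie in this stretch, but the automated annotation does not identify them and the record does not describe them.

In vectors of this type, the tag-plus-marker cassette is amplified with primers carrying homology to the end of a target open reading frame and its downstream region. The PCR product is then integrated at the endogenous locus by homologous recombination. This yields a 3×HA-tagged protein expressed from its native chromosomal context, with transformants selected on puromycin. No gene insert is included.
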