Addgene plasmid #26296: pMOTag2H
Purpose: (Empty Backbone)
Depositing lab: George Cross. Depositing organization: Rockefeller University.
Backbone
  Vector backbone: pBluescript II KS+
  Backbone manufacturer: Stratagene
  Backbone size (bp): 3952
  Vector type: Trypanosome in-situ tagging vector
  Selectable markers: Puromycin
Growth in bacteria
  Bacterial resistance: Ampicillin, 100 μg/mL
  Growth temperature: 37°C
  Growth strain: DH5alpha
  Copy number: Unknown
Gene/Insert
  Gene/Insert name: None
  Tag / fusion protein: Triple HA (C terminal on insert)
  Cloning method: Restriction Enzyme
  Sequencing primers: 5′ n/a
Terms and licenses: Academic/Nonprofit Terms; Industry Terms: Not Available to Industry
Depositor comments: Modifications giving different epitope tags and/or selectable markers made by members of the Cross lab to plasmids based on Oberholzer,M., Morand,S., Kunz,S., and Seebeck,T. A vector series for rapid PCR-mediated C-terminal in-situ tagging of T. brucei genes. Mol. Biochem. Parasitol. 145, 2005, 117-120.
How to cite: pMOTag2H was a gift from George Cross (Addgene plasmid # 26296 ; http://n2t.net/addgene:26296 ; RRID:Addgene_26296)
