>Addgene plasmid #26296 | pMOTag2H | addgene partial sequence | sequence record 32500 | 26296 with Lac_promoter
ACAGGAAACAGCTATGACCATGATTACGCCAAGCTCGAAATTAACCCTCACTAAAGGGAACAAAAGCTGG
TACCGGGCCCCCCCTCGAGTACCCTTACGATGTGCCTGATTACGCGTACCCATACGACGTGCCAGACTAC
GCATACCCGTACGATGTGCCCGATTACGCATAGTCGACAAAGTGTGACAACGTCGCACCATGTGTAGGTT
TTCATTTATGTTCTTTCTTTCTTTCTTTTGTGAATTTGTTTTCTGTCTCAAATGTTTTTAATTCGCTTGG
GACCTATGTTTTTCTTGTTTTTTTGCTCACCCTTTGTGTAGGAGGCACCCTGTCACGTCTGTGGTTGCGT
GTATGCCTTCCTTCCCCTTATTCGCTTCTTCCTGTCGTGTCACACCTCTTTCTCCCTCTCCCTTTCCGCC
TTTTCTTTCAATCTTGTTTTCTCGACCAGCCCTACTAGAGGAGAAAGAATAGTAACCCTTTCATCAAAGA
AAATAGTTCAAACGAATTGCTAGCTTAAGCTTACCATGACCGAGTACAAGCCCACGGTGCGCCTCGCCAC
CCGCGACGACGTCCCCAGGGCCGTACGCACCCTCGCCGCCGCGTTCGCCGACTACCCCGCCACGCGCCAC
ACCGTCGATCCAGACCGCCACATCGAGCGGGTCACCGAGCTGCAAGAACTCTTCCTCACGCGCGTCGGGC
TCGACATCGGCAAGGTGTGGGTCGCGGACGACGGCGCAGCAGTGGCGGTCTGGACCACGCCGGAGAGCGT
CGAAGCGGGGGCGGTGTTCGCCGAGATCGGCCCGCGCATGGCCGA
